Addgene plasmid #154602: pEPYC0CM0174
Purpose: Phytobricks Level 0 part
Depositing lab: Nicola Patron. Depositing organization: Earlham Institute. Publication: Rational design of minimal synthetic promoters for plants. Cai YM, Kallam K, Tidd H, Gendarini G, Salzman A, Patron NJ. Nucleic Acids Res. 2020 Aug 28. pii: 5897334. doi: 10.1093/nar/gkaa682. PubMed 32856047.
Backbone
  Vector backbone: pMK
  Vector type: Synthetic Biology
Growth in bacteria
  Bacterial resistance: Kanamycin, 50 μg/mL
  Growth temperature: 37°C
  Growth strain: NEB Stable
  Copy number: High Copy
Gene/Insert
  Gene/Insert name: MMV(ΔC2C2dof+2)
  Species: Synthetic
  Cloning method: Restriction Enzyme; 5′ cloning site Unknown (unknown if destroyed)
Terms and licenses: Academic/Nonprofit Terms; Industry Terms: Not Available to Industry
Depositor comments: Please visit https://www.biorxiv.org/content/10.1101/2020.05.14.095406v1 for bioRxiv preprint.
How to cite: pEPYC0CM0174 was a gift from Nicola Patron (Addgene plasmid # 154602 ; http://n2t.net/addgene:154602 ; RRID:Addgene_154602)
