[The description below was written by a language model from this plasmid's Addgene catalogue record and pLannotate feature annotations shown in this document.]
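Description:
pEPYC0CM0174 is a small (about 2.7 kb) Phytobrick Level 0 part plasmid built on the pMK backbone, a simple bacterial cloning vector of the kind used to deliver synthesised DNA. It is a synthetic-biology storage plasmid rather than an expression vector. It is maintained in E. coli at high copy through a ColE1/pUC-type origin and selected with kanamycin, with the aminoglycoside phosphotransferase (NeoR/KanR) gene driven by the AmpR (bla) promoter. The automated annotation also picks up backbone remnants with no evident functional role here: partial M13 origin, lacZα, lacI and RSF origin fragments, and a T7 promoter adjacent to the insert region.

The payload is a synthetic sequence named MMV(ΔC2C2dof+2). The feature table does not annotate it, but the unannotated stretch between the T7 promoter and the lacI fragment is the likely location. The record does not define the insert further. The name and the associated work on rational design of minimal synthetic plant promoters suggest a variant of a Mirabilis mosaic virus-derived promoter element in which a C2C2-Dof transcription factor binding site has been removed or altered, though this is an inference rather than a stated fact. The exact part class, fusion overhangs and flanking restriction sites are also not recorded.

As a Level 0 part in the Phytobrick standard, the insert would normally be released by a Type IIS restriction enzyme and combined with other standard parts, such as coding sequences and terminators, in one-pot Golden Gate-style assemblies to build plant transcription units. This makes the plasmid useful for testing how specific cis-regulatory elements contribute to promoter activity in plants.
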