Features (pLannotate 1.2.2; 8 found; start..end, strand, type, name):
      3..134     -  rep_origin     M13 ori (fragment): M13 bacteriophage origin of replication; arrow indicates direction of (+) strand synthesis
    155..311     -  CDS            lacZα (fragment): LacZα fragment of β-galactosidase; lacZ fragment
    320..338     +  promoter       T7 promoter: promoter for bacteriophage T7 RNA polymerase
    847..894     -  CDS            lacI (fragment): lac repressor; lacI; The lac repressor binds to the lac operator to inhibit transcription in E. coli. This inhibition can be relieved by adding lactose or isopropyl-β-D-thiogalactopyranoside (IPTG).
    931..971     -  rep_origin     RSF ori (fragment): Plasmids containing the RSF 1030 origin of replication can be propagated in E. coli cells that contain additional plasmids with compatible origins.
   1049..1637    -  rep_origin     ori: high-copy-number ColE1/pMB1/pBR322/pUC origin of replication
   1811..2605    -  CDS            NeoR/KanR: aminoglycoside phosphotransferase confers resistance to neomycin, kanamycin, and G418 (Geneticin®)
   2606..2710    -  promoter       AmpR promoter: bla
>Addgene plasmid #154602 | pEPYC0CM0174 | depositor full sequence | sequence record 299476 | pEPYC0CM0174 sequence 2733 bps
CTAAATTGTAAGCGTTAATATTTTGTTAAAATTCGCGTTAAATTTTTGTTAAATCAGCTCATTTTTTAAC
CAATAGGCCGAAATCGGCAAAATCCCTTATAAATCAAAAGAATAGACCGAGATAGGGTTGAGTGGCCGCT
ACAGGGCGCTCCCATTCGCCATTCAGGCTGCGCAACTGTTGGGAAGGGCGTTTCGGTGCGGGCCTCTTCG
CTATTACGCCAGCTGGCGAAAGGGGGATGTGCTGCAAGGCGATTAAGTTGGGTAACGCCAGGGTTTTCCC
AGTCACGACGTTGTAAAACGACGGCCAGTGAGCGCGACGTAATACGACTCACTATAGGGCGAATTGAAGG
AAGGCCGTCAAGGCCGCATTCGGTCTCAGGAGTGGAAGATTCAGAAAATCTCCATCAACAAATAATCCAA
GTAAGGATTAATGGATTGATCAACATCCTTACCGCTATGGGTAAGATTGATGAAAAGTCAAAAACAAAAA
TCAATTATGCACACCAGCATGTGTTGATCACCAGCTATTGTGGGACACCAATTTCGTCCACAGACATCAA
CATCTTATCGTCCTTTGAAGATAAGATAATAATGTTGAAGATAAGAGTGGGAGCCACCACTAAAACATTC
CGACAGCCACTTGTGTGAAGCATGTGAAGCCGGTCCCTCCACTAAGAAAATTAGTGAAGCATCTTCCAGT
GGTCCCTCCACTCACAGCTCAATCAGTGAGCAACAGGACGAAGGAAATGACGTAAGCCATGACGTCTAAT
CCCACAAGAATTTCCTTATATAAGGAACACAAATCAGAAGGTACTCGAGACCCTCTGGGCCTCATGGGCC
TTCCTTTCACTGCCCGCTTTCCAGTCGGGAAACCTGTCGTGCCAGCTGCATTAACATGGTCATAGCTGTT
TCCTTGCGTATTGGGCGCTCTCCGCTTCCTCGCTCACTGACTCGCTGCGCTCGGTCGTTCGGGTAAAGCC
TGGGGTGCCTAATGAGCAAAAGGCCAGCAAAAGGCCAGGAACCGTAAAAAGGCCGCGTTGCTGGCGTTTT
TCCATAGGCTCCGCCCCCCTGACGAGCATCACAAAAATCGACGCTCAAGTCAGAGGTGGCGAAACCCGAC
AGGACTATAAAGATACCAGGCGTTTCCCCCTGGAAGCTCCCTCGTGCGCTCTCCTGTTCCGACCCTGCCG
CTTACCGGATACCTGTCCGCCTTTCTCCCTTCGGGAAGCGTGGCGCTTTCTCATAGCTCACGCTGTAGGT
ATCTCAGTTCGGTGTAGGTCGTTCGCTCCAAGCTGGGCTGTGTGCACGAACCCCCCGTTCAGCCCGACCG
CTGCGCCTTATCCGGTAACTATCGTCTTGAGTCCAACCCGGTAAGACACGACTTATCGCCACTGGCAGCA
GCCACTGGTAACAGGATTAGCAGAGCGAGGTATGTAGGCGGTGCTACAGAGTTCTTGAAGTGGTGGCCTA
ACTACGGCTACACTAGAAGAACAGTATTTGGTATCTGCGCTCTGCTGAAGCCAGTTACCTTCGGAAAAAG
AGTTGGTAGCTCTTGATCCGGCAAACAAACCACCGCTGGTAGCGGTGGTTTTTTTGTTTGCAAGCAGCAG
ATTACGCGCAGAAAAAAAGGATCTCAAGAAGATCCTTTGATCTTTTCTACGGGGTCTGACGCTCAGTGGA
ACGAAAACTCACGTTAAGGGATTTTGGTCATGAGATTATCAAAAAGGATCTTCACCTAGATCCTTTTAAA
TTAAAAATGAAGTTTTAAATCAATCTAAAGTATATATGAGTAAACTTGGTCTGACAGTTATTAGAAAAAT
TCATCCAGCAGACGATAAAACGCAATACGCTGGCTATCCGGTGCCGCAATGCCATACAGCACCAGAAAAC
GATCCGCCCATTCGCCGCCCAGTTCTTCCGCAATATCACGGGTGGCCAGCGCAATATCCTGATAACGATC
CGCCACGCCCAGACGGCCGCAATCAATAAAGCCGCTAAAACGGCCATTTTCCACCATAATGTTCGGCAGG
CACGCATCACCATGGGTCACCACCAGATCTTCGCCATCCGGCATGCTCGCTTTCAGACGCGCAAACAGCT
CTGCCGGTGCCAGGCCCTGATGTTCTTCATCCAGATCATCCTGATCCACCAGGCCCGCTTCCATACGGGT
ACGCGCACGTTCAATACGATGTTTCGCCTGATGATCAAACGGACAGGTCGCCGGGTCCAGGGTATGCAGA
CGACGCATGGCATCCGCCATAATGCTCACTTTTTCTGCCGGCGCCAGATGGCTAGACAGCAGATCCTGAC
CCGGCACTTCGCCCAGCAGCAGCCAATCACGGCCCGCTTCGGTCACCACATCCAGCACCGCCGCACACGG
AACACCGGTGGTGGCCAGCCAGCTCAGACGCGCCGCTTCATCCTGCAGCTCGTTCAGCGCACCGCTCAGA
TCGGTTTTCACAAACAGCACCGGACGACCCTGCGCGCTCAGACGAAACACCGCCGCATCAGAGCAGCCAA
TGGTCTGCTGCGCCCAATCATAGCCAAACAGACGTTCCACCCACGCTGCCGGGCTACCCGCATGCAGGCC
ATCCTGTTCAATCATACTCTTCCTTTTTCAATATTATTGAAGCATTTATCAGGGTTATTGTCTCATGAGC
GGATACATATTTGAATGTATTTAGAAAAATAAACAAATAGGGGTTCCGCGCACATTTCCCCGAAAAGTGC
CAC
